>Addgene plasmid #162260 | 6OGN | addgene full sequence | sequence record 319822 | Addgene NGS Result
TGTGGGCGGACAATAAAGTCTTAAACTGAACAAAATAGATCTAAACTATGACAATAAAGTCTTAAACTAG
ACAGAATAGTTGTAAACTGAAATCAGTCCAGTTATGCTGTGAAAAAGCATACTGGACTTTTGTTATGGCT
AAAGCAAACTCTTCATTTTCTGAAGTGCAAATTGCCCGTCGTATTAAAGAGGGGCGTGGCCAAGGGCATG
GTAAAGACTATATTCGCGGCGTTGTGACAATTTACCGAACAACTCCGCGGCCGGGAAGCCGATCTCGGCT
TGAACGAATTGTTAGGTGGCGGTACTTGGGTCGATATCAAAGTGCATCACTTCTTCCCGTATGCCCAACT
TTGTATAGAGAGCCACTGCGGGATCGTCACCGTAATCTGCTTGCACGTAGATCACATAAGCACCAAGCGC
GTTGGCCTCATGCTTGAGCAGATTGATGAGCGCGGTGGCAATGCCCTGCCTCCGGTGCTCGCCGGAGACT
GCGAGATCATAGATATAGATCTCACTACGCGGCTGCTCAAACTTGGGCAGAACGTAAGCCGCGAGAGCGC
CAACAACCGCTTCTTGGTCGAAGGCAGCAAGCGCGATGAATGTCTTACTACGGAGCAAGTTCCCGAGGTA
ATCGGAGTCCGGCTGATGTTGGGAGTAGGTGGCTACGTCTCCGAACTCACGACCGAAAAGATCAAGAGCA
GCCCGCATGGATTTGACTTGGTCAGGGCCGAGCCTACATGTGCGAATGATGCCCATACTTGAGCCACCTA
ACTTTGTTTTAGGGCGACTGCCCTGCTGCGTAACATCGTTGCTGCTCCATAACATCAAACATCGACCCAC
GGCGTAACGCGCTTGCTGCTTGGATGCCCGAGGCATAGACTGTACAAAAAAACAGTCATAACAAGCCATG
AAAACCGCCACTGCGCCGTTACCACCGCTGCGTTCGGTCAAGGTTCTGGACCAGTTGCGTGAGCGCATAC
GCTACTTGCATTACAGTTTACGAACCGAACAGGCTTATGTCAACTGGGTTCGTGCCTTCATCCGTTTCCA
CGGTGTGCGTCACCCGGCAACCTTGGGCAGCAGCGAAGTCGAGGCATTTCTGTCCTGGCTGGCGAACGAG
CGCAAGGTTTCGGTCTCCACGCATCGTCAGGCATTGGCGGCCTTGCTGTTCTTCTACGGCAAGGTGCTGT
GCACGGATCTGCCCTGGCTTCAGGAGATCGGAAGACCTCGGCCGTCGCGGCGCTTGCCGGTGGTGCTGAC
CCCGGATGAAGTGGTTCGCATCCTCGGTTTTCTGGAAGGCGAGCATCGTTTGTTCGCCCAGGACTCTAGC
TATAGTTCTAGTGGTTGGCTACGTATACTCCGGAATATTAATAGATCATGGAGATAATTAAAATGATAAC
CATCTCGCAAATAAATAAGTATTTTACTGTTTTCGTAACAGTTTTGTAATAAAAAAACCTATAAATATTC
CGGATTATTCATACCGTCCCACCATCGGGCGCGGATCTCGGTCCGAAAACCATGCATCATCATCATCATC
ACAGCAGCGGCAGAGAAAACTTGTATTTCCAGGGCAAGGTCTTCTGTGGCCGTGCCAATCCTACCACGGG
ATCCCTGGAGTGGCTGGAGGAGGATGAACACTATGATTACCACCAGGAGATTGCCAGGTCATCCTATGCC
GACATGCTACATGACAAAGACAGAAATATAAAATACTACCAGGGTATCCGGGCAGCTGTGAGCAGGGTGA
AAGACAGAGGACAGAAGGCCTTGGTTCTTGACATTGGCACTGGCACAGGCCTCTTGTCAATGATGGCAGT
TACTGCAGGGGCTGACTTCTGCTATGCTATCGAGGTTTTTAAGCCTATGGCTGAGGCTGCTGTGAAGATT
GTGGAGAGGAATGGCTTCAGTGATAAGATTAAAGTCATTAACAAGCACTCCACTGAGGTGACAGTCGGAC
CAGATGGTGACTTGCCGTGTCGTGCTAACATTCTGATCACGGAGCTGTTTGACACAGAGCTGATTGGGGA
GGGAGCGCTGCCCTCTTATGAGCATGCACACAAGCATCTTGTCCAGGAAGACTGCGAGGCAGTGCCACAC
AGGGCAACTGTCTATGCCCAGCTGGTGGAGTCCCGAAGGATGTGGTCCTGGAACAAGCTGTTTCCCGTCC
GTGTCCGGACGAGTCTAGGCGAGCAGGTCATCGTCCCCCCCTCAGAATTGGAGAGGTGTCCTGGTGCGCC
TTCAGTCTGTGACATTCAGCTGAACCAGGTGTCGCCTGCTGACTTCACTGTCCTCAGTGATGTGCTGCCA
ATGTTCAGCGTGGACTTCAGCAAGCAAGTCAGCAGCTCGGCAGCGTGCCATAGCAGGCAGTTTGTACCTT
TGGCGTCTGGCCAAGCACAGGTGGTTCTGTCCTGGTGGGACATTGAAATGGACCCTGAGGGCAAGATCAA
GTGCACCATGGCACCCTTTTGGGCACAGACAGATCCGCAGGAGCTTCAGTGGCGGGACCACTGGATGCAG
TGTGTGTACTTCCTGCCGCAGGAGGAGCCTGTTGTGCAGGGCTCACCCCGGTGCCTGGTAGCCCACCATG
ATGACTACTGTGTGTGGTACAGCCTTCAGAGAACCAGCCCTGATGAGAACGACAGCGCCTACCAAGTGCG
ACCTGTGTGTGACTGTCAGGCTCACTTGCTCTGGAACCGGCCTCGGTTTGGAGAAATCAATGATCAGGAC
AGAACTGATCACTATGCCCAGGCCCTGAGGACTGTGCTGCTGCCAGGTAGCGTCTGCCTTTGTGTGAGTG
ATGGCAGTCTCCTCTCCATGCTGGCCCATCACCTCGGAGCGGAGCAGGTGTTTACAGTTGAGAGTTCAGT
AGCTTCCTATAGACTGATGAAAAGGATCTTCAAGGTTAACCACTTGGAAGATAAAATCAGTGTCATCAAT
AAACGGCCTGAGTTGCTGACAGCTGCAGACCTGGAGGGCAAGAAGGTCTCCCTCCTCCTGGGTGAACCCT
TTTTCACCACCAGCCTGCTGCCATGGCACAACCTGTACTTCTGGTATGTCCGTACCTCTGTGGACCAGCA
CCTAGCACCTGGAGCTGTGGTGATGCCTCAGGCTGCCTCACTGCATGCCGTGATTGTGGAGTTCAGGGAC
CTGTGGCGGATCCGGAGTCCTTGCGGTGACTGCGAAGGTTTTGATGTGCACATCATGGATGATATGATCA
AGCACTCCCTGGATTTCCGAGAGAGCAGAGAGGCAGAGCCACACCCACTGTGGGAATACCCCTGCAGAAG
CCTCTCCAAGCCTCAAGAGATCCTGACTTTTGATTTCCAGCAGCCCATCCCCCAACAGCCTATGCAATCC
AAGGGCACAATGGAGCTGACAAGACCCGGGAAGAGCCATGGGGCTGTCCTGTGGATGGAGTATCAGCTCA
CTCCAGACAGCACGATCAGCACTGGCCTCATAAACCCTGCAGAAGACAAGGGGGACTGCTGCTGGAACCC
CCACTGCAAGCAAGCTGTGTACTTCCTCAGCACCACGCTGGATCTCAGAGTGCCTCTGAATGGCCCTCGG
TCAGTCAGCTATGTTGTGGAGTTTCACCCCCTCACTGGAGACATCACCATGGAGTTTAGGCTTGCAGACA
CCTTGAGCTGATGACGAAGCTTGTCGAGAAGTACTAGAGGATCATAATCAGCCATACCACATTTGTAGAG
GTTTTACTTGCTTTAAAAAACCTCCCACACCTCCCCCTGAACCTGAAACATAAAATGAATGCAATTGTTG
TTGTTAACTTGTTTATTGCAGCTTATAATGGTTACAAATAAAGCAATAGCATCACAAATTTCACAAATAA
AGCATTTTTTTCACTGCATTCTAGTTGTGGTTTGTCCAAACTCATCAATGTATCTTATCATGTCTGGATC
TGATCACTGATATCGCCTAGGAGATCCGAACCAGATAAGTGAAATCTAGTTCCAAACTATTTTGTCATTT
TTAATTTTCGTATTAGCTTACGACGCTACACCCAGTTCCCATCTATTTTGTCACTCTTCCCTAAATAATC
CTTAAAAACTCCATTTCCACCCCTCCCAGTTCCCAACTATTTTGTCCGCCCACAGCGGGGCATTTTTCTT
CCTGTTATGTTTTTAATCAAACATCCTGCCAACTCCATGTGACAAACCGTCATCTTCGGCTACTTTTTCT
CTGTCACAGAATGAAAATTTTTCTGTCATCTCTTCGTTATTAATGTTTGTAATTGACTGAATATCAACGC
TTATTTGCAGCCTGAATGGCGAATGGG
[124 nt withheld, positions 4298-4421]
C
[91 nt withheld, positions 4423-4513]
A
[49 nt withheld, positions 4515-4563]
CCTTTGACGTTGGAGTCCACGTTCTT
[37 nt withheld, positions 4590-4626]
ACCCTATCTCGGTCTATTCTTTTGATTTATAAGGGATTTTGCCGATTTCGGCCTATTGGTTAAAAAATGA
GCTGATTTAACAAAAATTTAACGCGAATTTTAACAAAATATTAACGCTTACAATTTAGGTGGCACTTTTC
GGGGAAATGTGCGCGGAACCCCTATTTGTTTATTTTTCTAAATACATTCAAATATGTATCCGCTCATGAG
ACAATAACCCTGATAAATGCTTCAATAATATTGAAAAAGGAAGAGTATGAGTATTCAACATTTCCGTGTC
GCCCTTATTCCCTTTTTTGCGGCATTTTGCCTTCCTGTTTTTGCTCACCCAGAAACGCTGGTGAAAGTAA
AAGATGCTGAAGATCAGTTGGGTGCACGAGTGGGTTACATCGAACTGGATCTCAACAGCGGTAAGATCCT
TGAGAGTTTTCGCCCCGAAGAACGTTTTCCAATGATGAGCACTTTTAAAGTTCTGCTATGTGGCGCGGTA
TTATCCCGTATTGACGCCGGGCAAGAGCAACTCGGTCGCCGCATACACTATTCTCAGAATGACTTGGTTG
AGTACTCACCAGTCACAGAAAAGCATCTTACGGATGGCATGACAGTAAGAGAATTATGCAGTGCTGCCAT
AACCATGAGTGATAACACTGCGGCCAACTTACTTCTGACAACGATCGGAGGACCGAAGGAGCTAACCGCT
TTTTTGCACAACATGGGGGATCATGTAACTCGCCTTGATCGTTGGGAACCGGAGCTGAATGAAGCCATAC
CAAACGACGAGCGTGACACCACGATGCCTGTAGCAATGGCAACAACGTTGCGCAAACTATTAACTGGCGA
ACTACTTACTCTAGCTTCCCGGCAACAATTAATAGACTGGATGGAGGCGGATAAAGTTGCAGGACCACTT
CTGCGCTCGGCCCTTCCGGCTGGCTGGTTTATTGCTGATAAATCTGGAGCCGGTGAGCGTGGGTCTCGCG
GTATCATTGCAGCACTGGGGCCAGATGGTAAGCCCTCCCGTATCGTAGTTATCTACACGACGGGGAGTCA
GGCAACTATGGATGAACGAAATAGACAGATCGCTGAGATAGGTGCCTCACTGATTAAGCATTGGTAACTG
TCAGACCAAGTTTACTCATATATACTTTAGATTGATTTAAAACTTCATTTTTAATTTAAAAGGATCTAGG
TGAAGATCCTTTTTGATAATCTCATGACCAAAATCCCTTAACGTGAGTTTTCGTTCCACTGAGCGTCAGA
CCCCGTAGAAAAGATCAAAGGATCTTCTTGAGATCCTTTTTTTCTGCGCGTAATCTGCTGCTTGCAAACA
AAAAAACCACCGCTACCAGCGGTGGTTTGTTTGCCGGATCAAGAGCTACCAACTCTTTTTCCGAAGGTAA
CTGGCTTCAGCAGAGCGCAGATACCAAATACTGTTCTTCTAGTGTAGCCGTAGTTAGGCCACCACTTCAA
GAACTCTGTAGCACCGCCTACATACCTCGCTCTGCTAATCCTGTTACCAGTGGCTGCTGCCAGTGGCGAT
AAGTCGTGTCTTACCGGGTTGGACTCAAGACGATAGTTACCGGATAAGGCGCAGCGGTCGGGCTGAACGG
GGGGTTCGTGCACACAGCCCAGCTTGGAGCGAACGACCTACACCGAACTGAGATACCTACAGCGTGAGCT
ATGAGAAAGCGCCACGCTTCCCGAAGGGAGAAAGGCGGACAGGTATCCGGTAAGCGGCAGGGTCGGAACA
GGAGAGCGCACGAGGGAGCTTCCAGGGGGAAACGCCTGGTATCTTTATAGTCCTGTCGGGTTTCGCCACC
TCTGACTTGAGCGTCGATTTTTGTGATGCTCGTCAGGGGGGCGGAGCCTATGGAAAAACGCCAGCAACGC
GGCCTTTTTACGGTTCCTGGCCTTTTGCTGGCCTTTTGCTCACATGTTCTTTCCTGCGTTATCCCCTGAT
TCTGTGGATAACCGTATTACCGCCTTTGAGTGAGCTGATACCGCTCGCCGCAGCCGAACGACCGAGCGCA
GCGAGTCAGTGAGCGAGGAAGCGGAAGAGCGCCTGATGCGGTATTTTCTCCTTACGCATCTGTGCGGTAT
TTCACACCGCATAGACCAGCCGCGTAACCTGGCAAAATCGGTTACGGTTGAGTAATAAATGGATGCCCTG
CGTAAGCGGG
Features (pLannotate 1.2.2; 16 found; start..end, strand, type, name):
      1..225     -  mobile_element Tn7R: mini-Tn7 element (right end of the Tn7 transposon) Tn7
    292..825     -  CDS            GmR: gentamycin acetyltransferase; aacC1; confers resistance to gentamycin
    995..1023    -  promoter       Pc promoter: intI1 (promoter lies within the coding sequence); class 1 integron promoter
   1001..1348    -  CDS            YPR2_ECOLX (fragment): Protein predicted: Swiss-Prot protein existence level 4. From Escherichia coli.
   1375..1466    +  promoter       polyhedrin promoter: polh from Autographa californica; promoter for the baculovirus polyhedrin gene
   1523..1541    +  CDS            capTEV™ (fragment): composite tag for in vivo biotinylation, TEV protease cleavage, and 6xHis tagging
   1576..3648    +  CDS            Prmt7: ANM7_MOUSE - Also known as Kiaa1933. Experimental evidence at protein level: Swiss-Prot protein existence level 1. Arginine methyltransferase that can both catalyze the formation of omega-N monomethylarginine (MMA) and symmetrical dimethylarginine (sDMA), with a preference for the formation of MMA. Specifically mediates the symmetrical dimethylation of arginine residues in the small nuclear ribonucleoproteins Sm D1 (SNRPD1) and Sm D3 (SNRPD3); such methylation being required for the assembly and biogenesis of snRNP core particles. Specifically mediates the symmetric dimethylation of histone H4
   3680..3763    +  CDS            large T antigen (fragment): large T antigen from SV40 (simian virus 40)
   3786..3920    +  polyA_signal   SV40 poly(A) signal: SV40 polyadenylation signal
   3949..4114    -  mobile_element Tn7L: mini-Tn7 element (left end of the Tn7 transposon) Tn7
   4277..4293    +  CDS            lacZα (fragment): LacZα fragment of β-galactosidase; lacZ fragment
   4298..4752    +  rep_origin     f1 ori (sequence partly withheld): f1 bacteriophage origin of replication; arrow indicates direction of (+) strand synthesis
   4778..4882    +  promoter       AmpR promoter: bla
   4883..5743    +  CDS            AmpR: β-lactamase; bla; confers resistance to ampicillin, carbenicillin, and related antibiotics
   5914..6502    +  rep_origin     ori: high-copy-number ColE1/pMB1/pBR322/pUC origin of replication
   6688..6739    -  misc_feature   bom (fragment): basis of mobility region from pBR322
