[The description below was written by a language model from this plasmid's Addgene catalogue record and pLannotate feature annotations shown in this document.]
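Description:
6OGN is a baculovirus transfer (donor) plasmid built on the pFBOH-MHL backbone, a pFastBac-style vector from a structural genomics consortium. It carries PRMT7, a protein arginine methyltransferase that mainly forms monomethylarginine. The catalogue gives the purpose as "Bacterial Expression", but the vector type, the polyhedrin promoter and the Tn7 architecture all indicate that protein is produced in insect cells via recombinant baculovirus, with bacteria used only for propagation and bacmid generation. In E. coli the 6.8 kb plasmid replicates at high copy from a ColE1/pUC-type origin and is selected with ampicillin through the bla gene. An f1 origin and a fragment of the pBR322 bom region are also annotated.

The expression cassette lies between the Tn7R and Tn7L mini-transposon ends. This allows site-specific transposition into a bacmid in a suitable helper strain, and the gentamicin acetyltransferase gene is carried across with the cassette for selection of recombinants. Within this segment, the strong very-late polyhedrin promoter drives a 2,073 bp PRMT7 open reading frame inserted by ligation-independent cloning. The frame is preceded by an N-terminal 6xHis tag and a TEV protease cleavage site for affinity purification and subsequent tag removal, and it is followed by an SV40 polyadenylation signal.

The catalogue lists the insert as human, whereas the automated annotation matched the coding sequence best to mouse Prmt7, so the species assignment should be checked against the sequence. The construct name corresponds to a structure entry from the depositing consortium, which suggests it was used to produce recombinant PRMT7 for structural and biochemical studies.
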