Addgene plasmid #162260: 6OGN
Purpose: Bacterial Expression
Depositing lab: Cheryl Arrowsmith. Depositing organization: University of Toronto.
Backbone
  Vector backbone: pFBOH-MHL
  Backbone manufacturer: SGC (Addgene Plasmid #62304)
  Vector type: Baculovirus Expresssion
Growth in bacteria
  Bacterial resistance: Ampicillin, 100 μg/mL
  Growth temperature: 37°C
  Growth strain: DH5alpha
  Copy number: High Copy
Gene/Insert
  Gene/Insert name: PRMT7 (alt name: PRMT7:PBC015-H01:C242636)
  Species: H. sapiens (human)
  Insert size (bp): 2073
  Entrez Gene: PRMT7 (a.k.a. SBIDDS)
  Promoter: Polyhedrin
  Tag / fusion protein: 6xHis-TEV (N terminal on insert)
  Cloning method: Ligation Independent Cloning
  Sequencing primers: 5′ pFBOH-fwd (5'-CCGGATTATTCATACCGTCCCACCA-3'); 3′ pFBOH-rev (5'-CTGATTATGATCCTCTAGTACTTCT-3')
Terms and licenses: Academic/Nonprofit Terms; Industry Terms: Not Available to Industry
Depositor comments: N-terminal tag AA:MHHHHHHSSGRENLYFQG. SGC Clone ID:PRMT7:PBC015-H01:C242636. SGC Clone ID:http://www.thesgc.org/structures/6OGN/
How to cite: 6OGN was a gift from Cheryl Arrowsmith (Addgene plasmid # 162260 ; http://n2t.net/addgene:162260 ; RRID:Addgene_162260)
