>Addgene plasmid #162260 | 6OGN | depositor partial sequence | sequence record 314543 | Insert sequence
AAGGTCTTCTGTGGCCGTGCCAATCCTACCACGGGATCCCTGGAGTGGCTGGAGGAGGATGAACACTATG
ATTACCACCAGGAGATTGCCAGGTCATCCTATGCCGACATGCTACATGACAAAGACAGAAATATAAAATA
CTACCAGGGTATCCGGGCAGCTGTGAGCAGGGTGAAAGACAGAGGACAGAAGGCCTTGGTTCTTGACATT
GGCACTGGCACAGGCCTCTTGTCAATGATGGCAGTTACTGCAGGGGCTGACTTCTGCTATGCTATCGAGG
TTTTTAAGCCTATGGCTGAGGCTGCTGTGAAGATTGTGGAGAGGAATGGCTTCAGTGATAAGATTAAAGT
CATTAACAAGCACTCCACTGAGGTGACAGTCGGACCAGATGGTGACTTGCCGTGTCGTGCTAACATTCTG
ATCACGGAGCTGTTTGACACAGAGCTGATTGGGGAGGGAGCGCTGCCCTCTTATGAGCATGCACACAAGC
ATCTTGTCCAGGAAGACTGCGAGGCAGTGCCACACAGGGCAACTGTCTATGCCCAGCTGGTGGAGTCCCG
AAGGATGTGGTCCTGGAACAAGCTGTTTCCCGTCCGTGTCCGGACGAGTCTAGGCGAGCAGGTCATCGTC
CCCCCCTCAGAATTGGAGAGGTGTCCTGGTGCGCCTTCAGTCTGTGACATTCAGCTGAACCAGGTGTCGC
CTGCTGACTTCACTGTCCTCAGTGATGTGCTGCCAATGTTCAGCGTGGACTTCAGCAAGCAAGTCAGCAG
CTCGGCAGCGTGCCATAGCAGGCAGTTTGTACCTTTGGCGTCTGGCCAAGCACAGGTGGTTCTGTCCTGG
TGGGACATTGAAATGGACCCTGAGGGCAAGATCAAGTGCACCATGGCACCCTTTTGGGCACAGACAGATC
CGCAGGAGCTTCAGTGGCGGGACCACTGGATGCAGTGTGTGTACTTCCTGCCGCAGGAGGAGCCTGTTGT
GCAGGGCTCACCCCGGTGCCTGGTAGCCCACCATGATGACTACTGTGTGTGGTACAGCCTTCAGAGAACC
AGCCCTGATGAGAACGACAGCGCCTACCAAGTGCGACCTGTGTGTGACTGTCAGGCTCACTTGCTCTGGA
ACCGGCCTCGGTTTGGAGAAATCAATGATCAGGACAGAACTGATCACTATGCCCAGGCCCTGAGGACTGT
GCTGCTGCCAGGTAGCGTCTGCCTTTGTGTGAGTGATGGCAGTCTCCTCTCCATGCTGGCCCATCACCTC
GGAGCGGAGCAGGTGTTTACAGTTGAGAGTTCAGTAGCTTCCTATAGACTGATGAAAAGGATCTTCAAGG
TTAACCACTTGGAAGATAAAATCAGTGTCATCAATAAACGGCCTGAGTTGCTGACAGCTGCAGACCTGGA
GGGCAAGAAGGTCTCCCTCCTCCTGGGTGAACCCTTTTTCACCACCAGCCTGCTGCCATGGCACAACCTG
TACTTCTGGTATGTCCGTACCTCTGTGGACCAGCACCTAGCACCTGGAGCTGTGGTGATGCCTCAGGCTG
CCTCACTGCATGCCGTGATTGTGGAGTTCAGGGACCTGTGGCGGATCCGGAGTCCTTGCGGTGACTGCGA
AGGTTTTGATGTGCACATCATGGATGATATGATCAAGCACTCCCTGGATTTCCGAGAGAGCAGAGAGGCA
GAGCCACACCCACTGTGGGAATACCCCTGCAGAAGCCTCTCCAAGCCTCAAGAGATCCTGACTTTTGATT
TCCAGCAGCCCATCCCCCAACAGCCTATGCAATCCAAGGGCACAATGGAGCTGACAAGACCCGGGAAGAG
CCATGGGGCTGTCCTGTGGATGGAGTATCAGCTCACTCCAGACAGCACGATCAGCACTGGCCTCATAAAC
CCTGCAGAAGACAAGGGGGACTGCTGCTGGAACCCCCACTGCAAGCAAGCTGTGTACTTCCTCAGCACCA
CGCTGGATCTCAGAGTGCCTCTGAATGGCCCTCGGTCAGTCAGCTATGTTGTGGAGTTTCACCCCCTCAC
TGGAGACATCACCATGGAGTTTAGGCTTGCAGACACCTTGAGC
